Addgene plasmid #24904: pENTR-fishRab8A
Depositing lab: Maxence Nachury. Depositing organization: Stanford University. Publication: A core complex of BBS proteins cooperates with the GTPase Rab8 to promote ciliary membrane biogenesis. Nachury MV, Loktev AV, Zhang Q, Westlake CJ, Peranen J, Merdes A, Slusarski DC, Scheller RH, Bazan JF, Sheffield VC, Jackson PK. Cell. 2007 Jun 15. 129(6):1201-13. 10.1016/j.cell.2007.03.053 PubMed 17574030.
Backbone
  Vector backbone: pDONR
  Backbone size w/o insert (bp): 2500
  Vector type: Gateway entry vector
Growth in bacteria
  Bacterial resistance: Kanamycin, 50 μg/mL
  Growth temperature: 37°C
  Growth strain: DH5alpha
  Copy number: High Copy
Gene/Insert
  Gene/Insert name: fishRab8A
  Species: D. rerio (zebrafish)
  Insert size (bp): 624
  Cloning method: Gateway Cloning; 5′ cloning site Gateway recombination (not destroyed); 3′ cloning site Gateway recombination (not destroyed)
  Sequencing primers: 5′ M13F(-20)
Terms and licenses: Academic/Nonprofit Terms; Industry Terms: Not Available to Industry
Depositor comments: This construct was generated by gene synthesis.
How to cite: pENTR-fishRab8A was a gift from Maxence Nachury (Addgene plasmid # 24904 ; http://n2t.net/addgene:24904 ; RRID:Addgene_24904)
