[The description below was written by a language model from this plasmid's Addgene catalogue record.]
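Description:
pENTR-fishRab8A is a Gateway entry clone built on a pDONR backbone (about 2.5 kb without the insert) that carries the zebrafish (Danio rerio) Rab8A coding sequence as a 624 bp insert. It is a high-copy bacterial plasmid maintained in standard E. coli cloning strains under kanamycin selection. The record does not include a feature table, so the specific origin of replication and the exact attachment sites are not listed. As an entry clone made by Gateway recombination into a pDONR vector, the insert would be expected to sit between attL-type recombination sites, and the record notes that the recombination sites at both ends remain intact.

The insert was produced by gene synthesis rather than amplified from cDNA. Rab8A is a small GTPase of the Rab family involved in membrane trafficking, and the associated publication concerns the cooperation of Rab8 with a core complex of BBS proteins in ciliary membrane biogenesis. The record does not mention a promoter, epitope tag or reporter, and entry vectors generally lack expression elements, so this plasmid is not itself an expression construct. It serves instead as a shuttle: an LR recombination reaction can move the Rab8A open reading frame into any compatible destination vector, which then supplies the promoter, fusion tags and host-specific selection needed for expression. Whether the insert retains a stop codon, or carries any mutations relative to the wild-type sequence, is not stated. An M13 forward primer site in the backbone allows sequence verification of the insert from its 5′ side.
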