>Addgene plasmid #24904 | pENTR-fishRab8A | depositor partial sequence | sequence record 11521 | Author sequence
CTATGGCTAAAACCTATGATTATCTCTTCAAACTGTTGCTCATCGGCGACAGCGGGGTAGGTAAGACCTG
TGTATTGTTTCGTTTCAGCGAGGACGCTTTCAACTCAACATTCATTTCCACAATCGGAATAGATTTCAAG
ATCCGTACAATAGAGCTCGACGGAAAGAAAATCAAGCTGCAGATCTGGGACACTGCTGGACAGGAGAGAT
TTCGAACTATAACGACCGCTTACTACCGAGGAGCTATGGGTATTATGCTCGTATATGACATTACCAACGA
GAAGAGTTTTGATAACATCAAAAATTGGATTAGAAACATTGAAGAGCACGCCAGCGCAGACGTGGAGAAG
ATGATTCTGGGAAACAAGTGTGATATCAATGAAAAGCGCCAAGTGAGTAAGGATAGGGGAGAGAAACTTG
CCCTGGAATACGGGATCAAATTTATGGAAACCTCTGCAAAAGCCAACATTAACGTGGAAAATGCATTCCT
GACCCTTGCAAGAGATATTAAGGCTAAGATGGATACAAAACTTGAAGGAAATAACCCACAGGGGTCTAAT
CACGGAGTGAAGATTACCACTGAACAGCCTAAAAAGTCAAGCTTTTTTAGATGCGTGCTGCTGTAA
