>Addgene plasmid #24904 | pENTR-fishRab8A | addgene partial sequence | sequence record 30840 | 24904 with M13pUC-fwd
CCAATAATGATTTTATTTTGACTGATAGTGACCTGTTCGTTGCAACAAATTGATGAGCAATGCTTTTTTA
TAATGCCAACTTTGTACAAAAAAGCAGGCTCTATGGCTAAAACCTATGATTATCTCTTCAAACTGTTGCT
CATCGGCGACAGCGGGGTAGGTAAGACCTGTGTATTGTTTCGTTTCAGCGAGGACGCTTTCAACTCAACA
TTCATTTCCACAATCGGAATAGATTTCAAGATCCGTACAATAGAGCTCGACGGAAAGAAAATCAAGCTGC
AGATCTGGGACACTGCTGGACAGGAGAGATTTCGAACTATAACGACCGCTTACTACCGAGGAGCTATGGG
TATTATGCTCGTATATGACATTACCAACGAGAAGAGTTTTGATAACATCAAAAATTGGATTAGAAACATT
GAAGAGCACGCCAGCGCAGACGTGGAGAAGATGATTCTGGGAAACAAGTGTGATATCAATGAAAAGCGCC
AAGTGAGTAAGGATAGGGGAGAGAAACTTGCCCTGGAATACGGGATCAAATTTATGGAAACCTCTGCAAA
AGCCAACATTAACGTGGAAAATGCATTCCTGACCCTTGCAAGAGATATTAAGGCTAAGATGGATACAAAA
CTTGAAGGAAATAACCCACAGGGGTCTAATCACGGAGTGAAGATTACCACTGAACAGCCTAAAAAGTCAA
GC
